>Addgene plasmid #90066 | FruR-pHG165a (CRA) | addgene full sequence | sequence record 178401 | Addgene NGS Result
TACGAATTCCGACACCATCGAATGGTGCAAAACCTTTCGCGGTATGGCATGATAGCGCCCGGAAGAGAGT
CAATTCAGGGTGGTGAATGTGAAACTGGATGAAATCGCTCGGCTGGCGGGAGTGTCGCGGACCACTGCAA
GCTATGTTATTAACGGCAAAGCGAAGCAATACCGTGTGAGCGACAAAACCGTTGAAAAAGTCATGGCTGT
GGTGCGTGAGCACAATTACCACCCGAACGCCGTGGCAGCTGGGCTTCGTGCTGGACGCACACGTTCTATT
GGTCTTGTGATCCCCGATCTGGAGAACACCAGCTATACCCGCATCGCTAACTATCTTGAACGCCAGGCGC
GGCAACGGGGTTATCAACTGCTGATTGCCTGCTCAGAAGATCAGCCAGACAACGAAATGCGGTGCATTGA
GCACCTTTTACAGCGTCAGGTTGATGCCATTATTGTTTCGACGTCGTTGCCTCCTGAGCATCCTTTTTAT
CAACGCTGGGCTAACGACCCGTTCCCGATTGTCGCGCTGGACCGCGCCCTCGATCGTGAACACTTCACCA
GCGTGGTTGGTGCCGATCAGGATGATGCCGAAATGCTGGCGGAAGAGTTACGTAAGTTTCCCGCCGAGAC
GGTGCTTTATCTTGGTGCGCTACCGGAGCTTTCTGTCAGCTTCCTGCGTGAACAAGGTTTCCGTACTGCC
TGGAAAGATGATCCGCGCGAAGTGCATTTCCTGTATGCCAACAGCTATGAGCGGGAGGCGGCTGCCCAGT
TATTCGAAAAATGGCTGGAAACGCATCCGATGCCGCAGGCGCTGTTCACAACGTCGTTTGCGTTGTTGCA
AGGAGTGATGGATGTCACGCTGCGTCGCGACGGCAAACTGCCTTCTGACCTGGCAATTGCCACCTTTGGC
GATAACGAACTGCTCGACTTCTTACAGTGTCCGGTGCTGGCAGTGGCTCAACGTCACCGCGATGTCGCAG
AGCGTGTGCTGGAGATTGTCCTGGCAAGCCTGGACGAACCGCGTAAGCCAAAACCTGGTTTAACGCGCAT
TAAACGTAATCTCTATCGCCGCGGCGTGCTCAGCCGTAGCTAATAACCTGAGGCCGATACTGTCGTCGTC
CCCTCAAACTGGCAGATGCACGGTTACGATGCGCCCATCTACACCAACGTGACCTATCCCATTAGGTCAA
TCCGCCGTTTGTTCCCACGGAGAATCCGACGGGTTGTTACTCGCTCACATTTAATGTTGATGAAAGCTGG
CTACAGGAAGGCCAGACGCGAATTATTTTTGATGGCGTTGGAATTCCCGGGGATCCGTCGACCTGCAGCC
AAGCTTGGCACTGGCCGTCGTTTTACAACGTCGTGACTGGGAAAACCCTGGCGTTACCCAACTTAATCGC
CTTGCAGCACATCCCCCTTTCGCCAGCTGGCGTAATAGCGAAGAGGCCCGCACCGATCGCCCTTCCCAAC
AGTTGCGCAGCCTGAATGGCGAATGCCGTTAACGGATTCTTGAAGACGAAAGGGCCTCGTGATACGCCTA
TTTTTATAGGTTAATGTCATGATAATAATGGTTTCTTAGACGTCAGGTGGCACTTTTCGGGGAAATGTGC
GCGGAACCCCTATTTGTTTATTTTTCTAAATACATTCAAATATGTATCCGCTCATGAGACAATAACCCTG
ATAAATGCTTCAATAATATTGAAAAAGGAAGAGTATGAGTATTCAACATTTCCGTGTCGCCCTTATTCCC
TTTTTTGCGGCATTTTGCCTTCCTGTTTTTGCTCACCCAGAAACGCTGGTGAAAGTAAAAGATGCTGAAG
ATCAGTTGGGTGCACGAGTGGGTTACATCGAACTGGATCTCAACAGCGGTAAGATCCTTGAGAGTTTTCG
CCCCGAAGAACGTTTTCCAATGATGAGCACTTTTAAAGTTCTGCTATGTGGCGCGGTATTATCCCGTATT
GACGCCGGGCAAGAGCAACTCGGTCGCCGCATACACTATTCTCAGAATGACTTGGTTGAGTACTCACCAG
TCACAGAAAAGCATCTTACGGATGGCATGACAGTAAGAGAATTATGCAGTGCTGCCATAACCATGAGTGA
TAACACTGCGGCCAACTTACTTCTGACAACGATCGGAGGACCGAAGGAGCTAACCGCTTTTTTGCACAAC
ATGGGGGATCATGTAACTCGCCTTGATCGTTGGGAACCGGAGCTGAATGAAGCCATACCAAACGACGAGC
GTGACACCACGATGCCTGTAGCAATGGCAACAACGTTGCGCAAACTATTAACTGGCGAACTACTTACTCT
AGCTTCCCGGCAACAATTAATAGACTGGATGGAGGCGGATAAAGTTGCAGGACCACTTCTGCGCTCGGCC
CTTCCGGCTGGCTGGTTTATTGCTGATAAATCTGGAGCCGGTGAGCGTGGGTCTCGCGGTATCATTGCAG
CACTGGGGCCAGATGGTAAGCCCTCCCGTATCGTAGTTATCTACACGACGGGGAGTCAGGCAACTATGGA
TGAACGAAATAGACAGATCGCTGAGATAGGTGCCTCACTGATTAAGCATTGGTAACTATCAGACCAAGTT
TACTCATATATACTTTAGATTGATTTAAAACTTCATTTTTAATTTAAAAGGATCTAGGTGAAGATCCTTT
TTGATAATCTCATGACCAAAATCCCTTAACGTGAGTTTTCGTTCCACTGAGCGTCAGACCCCGTAGAAAA
GATCAAAGGATCTTCTTGAGATCCTTTTTTTCTGCGCGTAATCTGCTGCTTGCAAACAAAAAAACCACCG
CTACCAGCGGTGGTTTGTTTGCCGGATCAAGAGCTACCAACTCTTTTTCCGAAGGTAACTGGCTTCAGCA
GAGCGCAGATACCAAATACTGTCCTTCTAGTGTAGCCGTAGTTAGGCCACCACTTCAAGAACTCTGTAGC
ACCGCCTACATACCTCGCTCTGCTAATCCTGTTACCAGTGGCTGCTGCCAGTGGCGATAAGTCGTGTCTT
ACCGGGTTGGACTCAAGACGATAGTTACCGGATAAGGCGCAGCGGTCGGGCTGAACGGGGGGTTCGTGCA
CACAGCCCAGCTTGGAGCGAACGACCTACACCGAACTGAGATACCTACAGCGTGAGCTATGAGAAAGCGC
CACGCTTCCCGAAGGGAGAAAGGCGGACAGGTATCCGGTAAGCGGCAGGGTCGGAACAGGAGAGCGCACG
AGGGAGCTTCCAGGGGGAAACGCCTGGTATCTTTATAGTCCTGTCGGGTTTCGCCACCTCTGACTTGAGC
GTCGATTTTTGTGATGCTCGTCAGGGGGGCGGAGCCTATGGAAAAACGCCAGCAACGCGGCCTTTTTACG
GTTCCTGGCCTTTTGCTGGCCTTTTGCTCACATGTTCTTTCCTGCGTTATCCCCTGATTCTGTGGATAAC
CGTATTACCGCCTTTGAGTGAGCTGATACCGCTCGCCGCAGCCGAACGACCGAGCGCAGCGAGTCAGTGA
GCGAGGAAGCGGAAGAGCGCCTGATGCGGTATTTTCTCCTTACGCATCTGTGCGGTATTTCACACCGCAT
ATGGTGCACTCTCAGTACAATCTGCTCTGATGCCGCATAGTTAAGCCAGTATACACTCCGCTATCGCTAC
GTGACTGGGTCATGGCTGCGCCCCGACACCCGCCAACACCCGCTGACGCGCCCTGACGGGCTTGTCTGCT
CCCGGCATCCGCTTACAGACAAGCTGTGACCGTCTCCGGGAGCTGCATGTGTCAGAGGTTTTCACCGTCA
TCACCGAAACGCGCGAGGCAGCTGCGGTAAAGCTCATCAGCGTGGTCGTGAAGCGATTCACAGATGTCTG
CCTGTTCATCCGCGTCCAGCTCGTTGAGTTTCTCCAGAAGCGTTAATGTCTGGCTTCTGATAAAGCGGGC
CATGTTAAGGGCGGTTTTTTCCTGTTTGGTCACTGATGCCTCCGTGTAAGGGGGATTTCTGTTCATGGGG
GTAATGATACCGATGAAACGAGAGAGGATGCTCACGATACGGGTTACTGATGATGAACATGCCCGGTTAC
TGGAACGTTGTGAGGGTAAACAACTGGCGGTATGGATGCGGCGGGACCAGAGAAAAATCACTCAGGGTCA
ATGCCAGCGCTTCGTTAATACAGATGTAGGTGTTCCACAGGGTAGCCAGCAGCATCCTGCGATGCAGATC
CGGAACATAATGGTGCAGGGCGCTGACTTCCGCGTTTCCAGACTTTACGAAACACGGAAACCGAAGACCA
TTCATGTTGTTGCTCAGGTCGCAGACGTTTTGCAGCAGCAGTCGCTTCACGTTCGCTCGCGTATCGGTGA
TTCATTCTGCTAACCAGTAAGGCAACCCCGCCAGCCTAGCCGGGTCCTCAACGACAGGAGCACGATCATG
CGCACCCGTGGCCAGGACCCAACGCTGCCCGCCGTTAACGGCCAATACGCAAACCGCCTCTCCCCGCGCG
TTGGCCGATTCATTAATGCAGCTGGCACGACAGGTTTCCCGACTGGAAAGCGGGCAGTGAGCGCAACGCA
ATTAATGTGAGTTAGCTCACTCATTAGGCACCCCAGGCTTTACACTTTATGCTTCCGGCTCGTATGTTGT
GTGGCGTGGTACTCATAACAATTTCACACAGGAAACAGCTATGACCATGAT
Features (pLannotate 1.2.2; 13 found; start..end, strand, type, name):
     11..88      +  promoter       lacIq promoter: lacI (mutant); In the lacIq allele, a single base change in the promoter boosts expression of the lacI gene about 10-fold.
     92..1090    +  CDS            cra: CRA_ECOLI - Also known as fruC, fruR, shl. Experimental evidence at protein level: Swiss-Prot protein existence level 1. Global transcriptional regulator, which plays an important role in the regulation of carbon metabolism. Activates transcription of genes encoding biosynthetic and oxidative enzymes (involved in Krebs cycle, glyoxylate shunt and gluconeogenesis, such as ppsA and fbp). Represses genes involved in sugar catabolism, such as fruB, pfkA, pykF and adhE. Binds asymmetrically to the two half-sites of its operator. From Escherichia coli (strain K12).
   1097..1299    +  CDS            lacZ (fragment): β-galactosidase; lacZ
   1339..1493    +  CDS            lacZα (fragment): LacZα fragment of β-galactosidase; lacZ fragment
   1610..1714    +  promoter       AmpR promoter: bla
   1715..2575    +  CDS            AmpR: β-lactamase; bla; confers resistance to ampicillin, carbenicillin, and related antibiotics
   2746..3334    +  rep_origin     ori: high-copy-number ColE1/pMB1/pBR322/pUC origin of replication
   3520..3660    -  misc_feature   bom: basis of mobility region from pBR322
   3762..3953    -  CDS            rop: Rop protein, which maintains plasmids at low copy number; rop
   3970..4350    +  CDS            YPB1_ECOLX: Protein predicted: Swiss-Prot protein existence level 4. From Escherichia coli.
   4452..4540    +  CDS            lacI (fragment): lac repressor; lacI; The lac repressor binds to the lac operator to inhibit transcription in E. coli. This inhibition can be relieved by adding lactose or isopropyl-β-D-thiogalactopyranoside (IPTG).
   4553..4574    +  protein_bind   CAP binding site: CAP binding activates transcription in the presence of cAMP. E. coli catabolite activator protein
   4589..4619    +  promoter       lac promoter: promoter for the E. coli lac operon
