[The description below was written by a language model from this plasmid's Addgene catalogue record and pLannotate feature annotations shown in this document.]
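Description:
FruR-pHG165a (CRA) is a 4,671 nt bacterial expression plasmid that produces full-length wild-type FruR, also called Cra, the E. coli catabolite repressor/activator protein. It is built on pHG165a, a derivative of pHG165 in which the vector's lacO1 operator has been disabled by mutation so that it no longer serves as a repressor binding site. The plasmid carries a β-lactamase gene with its own promoter for ampicillin selection. It replicates from a ColE1/pMB1-type origin, and the pBR322-derived rop gene and bom region are also present. Rop restrains copy number, which agrees with the catalogue listing of the plasmid as low copy even though the automated annotation labels the origin family generically as high copy.

The cra coding sequence lies immediately downstream of the lacIq promoter, a constitutive mutant form of the lacI promoter in which a single base change raises transcription about tenfold. The depositor notes that the gene begins with GTG, an alternative start codon that E. coli reads as methionine. No epitope or purification tags are annotated. Cra is a global regulator of carbon metabolism that activates gluconeogenic, Krebs cycle and glyoxylate shunt genes and represses sugar catabolic genes such as fruB, pfkA and pykF. Backbone remnants flank the insert, including lacZ and lacZα fragments, a short lacI fragment, a CAP binding site and the lac promoter. The record gives no specific application beyond supplying wild-type FruR. A modest, constitutive, low-copy expression arrangement of this kind would suit in vivo regulator function assays or use as a reference for variant proteins.
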