Addgene plasmid #90066: FruR-pHG165a (CRA)
Purpose: full length WT FruR (CRA)
Depositing lab: Liskin Swint-Kruse. Depositing organization: University of Kansas Medical Center.
Backbone
  Vector backbone: pHG165a
  Backbone manufacturer: PMID: 3012611 with lacO1 binding site of pHG165 disabled by mutation
  Vector type: Bacterial Expression
Growth in bacteria
  Bacterial resistance: Ampicillin, 100 μg/mL
  Growth temperature: 37°C
  Growth strain: DH5alpha
  Copy number: Low Copy
Gene/Insert
  Gene/Insert name: FruR (CRA)
  Species: E. coli
  Promoter: Iq
  Cloning method: Ligation Independent Cloning
Terms and licenses: Academic/Nonprofit Terms; Industry Terms: Not Available to Industry
Depositor comments: WT FruR (CRA) . The start codon of these genes is GTG, which is an alternative MET start codon in E. coli.
How to cite: FruR-pHG165a (CRA) was a gift from Liskin Swint-Kruse (Addgene plasmid # 90066 ; http://n2t.net/addgene:90066 ; RRID:Addgene_90066)
